>Addgene plasmid #205118 | RHOAA-c035 | addgene full sequence | sequence record 411209 | Addgene NGS Result
GCCCTTCACCGCCTGGCCCTGAGAGAGTTGCAGCAAGCGGTCCACGCTGGTTTGCCCCAGCAGGCGAAAA
TCCTGTTTGATGGTGGTTAACGGCGGGATATAACATGAGCTGTCTTCGGTATCGTCGTATCCCACTACCG
AGATATCCGCACCAACGCGCAGCCCGGACTCGGTAATGGCGCGCATTGCGCCCAGCGCCATCTGATCGTT
GGCAACCAGCATCGCAGTGGGAACGATGCCCTCATTCAGCATTTGCATGGTTTGTTGAAAACCGGACATG
GCACTCCAGTCGCCTTCCCGTTCCGCTATCGGCTGAATTTGATTGCGAGTGAGATATTTATGCCAGCCAG
CCAGACGCAGACGCGCCGAGACAGAACTTAATGGGCCCGCTAACAGCGCGATTTGCTGGTGACCCAATGC
GACCAGATGCTCCACGCCCAGTCGCGTACCGTCTTCATGGGAGAAAATAATACTGTTGATGGGTGTCTGG
TCAGAGACATCAAGAAATAACGCCGGAACATTAGTGCAGGCAGCTTCCACAGCAATGGCATCCTGGTCAT
CCAGCTGATAGTTAATGATCAGCCCACTGACGCGTTGCGCGAGAAGATTGTGCACCGCCGCTTTACAGGC
TTCGACGCCGCTTCGTTCTACCATCGACACCACCACGCTGGCACCCAGTTGATCGGCGCGAGATTTAATC
GCCGCGACAATTTGCGACGGCGCGTGCAGGGCCAGACTGGAGGTGGCAACGCCAATCAGCAACGACTGTT
TGCCCGCCAGTTGTTGTGCCACGCGGTTGGGAATGTAATTCAGCTCCGCCATCGCCGCTTCCACTTTTTC
CCGCGTTTTCGCAGAAACGTGGCTGGCCTGGTTCACCACGCGGGAAACGGTCTGATAAGAGACACCGGCA
TACTCTGCGACATCGTATAACGTTACTGGTTTCACATTCACCACCCTGAATTGACTCTCTTCCGGGCGCT
ATCATGCCATACCGCGAAAGGTTTTGCGCCATTCGATGGTGTCCGGGATCTCGACGCTCTCCCTTATGCG
ACTCCTGCATTAGGAAGCAGCCCAGTAGTAGGTTGAGGCCGTTGAGCACCGCCGCCGCAAGGAATGGTGC
ATGCAAGGAGATGGCGCCCAACAGTCCCCCGGCCACGGGGCCTGCCACCATACCCACGCCGAAACAAGCG
CTCATGAGCCCGAAGTGGCGAGCCCGATCTTCCCCATCGGTGATGTCGGCGATATAGGCGCCAGCAACCG
CACCTGTGGCGCCGGTGATGCCGGCCACGATGCGTCCGGCGTAGAGGATCGAGATCTCGATCCCGCGAAA
TTAATACGACTCACTATAGGGGAATTGTGAGCGGATAACAATTCCCCTCTAGAAATAATTTTGTTTAACT
TTAAGAAGGAGATATACATATGCACCATCATCATCATCATTCTTCTGGTGTAGATCTGGGTACCGAGAAC
CTGTACTTCCAATCC
[543 nt withheld, positions 1486-2028]
CGTCGCGGTAGCAGTAAAGGTGGATACGGCCTGAATGATATCTTTGAAGCGCAGAAGATTGAATGGCATG
AATGATAAGGATCCGAATTCGAGCTCCGTCGACAAGCTTGCGGCCGCACTCGAGCACCACCACCACCACC
ACTGAGATCCGGCTGCTAACAAAGCCCGAAAGGAAGCTGAGTTGGCTGCTGCCACCGCTGAGCAATAACT
AGCATAACCCCTTGGGGCCTCTAAACGGGTCTTGAGGGGTTTTTTGCTGAAAGGAGGAACTATATCCGGA
TTGGCGAATGGG
[124 nt withheld, positions 2321-2444]
C
[91 nt withheld, positions 2446-2536]
A
[49 nt withheld, positions 2538-2586]
CCTTTGACGTTGGAGTCCACGTTCTTT
[37 nt withheld, positions 2614-2650]
ACCCTATCTCGGTCTATTCTTTTGATTTATAAGGGATTTTGCCGATTTCGGCCTATTGGTTAAAAAATGA
GCTGATTTAACAAAAATTTAACGCGAATTTTAACAAAATATTAACGCTTACAATTTAGGTGGCACTTTTC
GGGGAAATGTGCGCGGAACCCCTATTTGTTTATTTTTCTAAATACATTCAAATATGTATCCGCTCATGAA
TTAATTCTTAGAAAAACTCATCGAGCATCAAATGAAACTGCAATTTATTCATATCAGGATTATCAATACC
ATATTTTTGAAAAAGCCGTTTCTGTAATGAAGGAGAAAACTCACCGAGGCAGTTCCATAGGATGGCAAGA
TCCTGGTATCGGTCTGCGATTCCGACTCGTCCAACATCAATACAACCTATTAATTTCCCCTCGTCAAAAA
TAAGGTTATCAAGTGAGAAATCACCATGAGTGACGACTGAATCCGGTGAGAATGGCAAAAGTTTATGCAT
TTCTTTCCAGACTTGTTCAACAGGCCAGCCATTACGCTCGTCATCAAAATCACTCGCATCAACCAAACCG
TTATTCATTCGTGATTGCGCCTGAGCGAGACGAAATACGCGATCGCTGTTAAAAGGACAATTACAAACAG
GAATCGAATGCAACCGGCGCAGGAACACTGCCAGCGCATCAACAATATTTTCACCTGAATCAGGATATTC
TTCTAATACCTGGAATGCTGTTTTCCCGGGGATCGCAGTGGTGAGTAACCATGCATCATCAGGAGTACGG
ATAAAATGCTTGATGGTCGGAAGAGGCATAAATTCCGTCAGCCAGTTTAGTCTGACCATCTCATCTGTAA
CATCATTGGCAACGCTACCTTTGCCATGTTTCAGAAACAACTCTGGCGCATCGGGCTTCCCATACAATCG
ATAGATTGTCGCACCTGATTGCCCGACATTATCGCGAGCCCATTTATACCCATATAAATCAGCATCCATG
TTGGAATTTAATCGCGGCCTAGAGCAAGACGTTTCCCGTTGAATATGGCTCATAACACCCCTTGTATTAC
TGTTTATGTAAGCAGACAGTTTTATTGTTCATGACCAAAATCCCTTAACGTGAGTTTTCGTTCCACTGAG
CGTCAGACCCCGTAGAAAAGATCAAAGGATCTTCTTGAGATCCTTTTTTTCTGCGCGTAATCTGCTGCTT
GCAAACAAAAAAACCACCGCTACCAGCGGTGGTTTGTTTGCCGGATCAAGAGCTACCAACTCTTTTTCCG
AAGGTAACTGGCTTCAGCAGAGCGCAGATACCAAATACTGTCCTTCTAGTGTAGCCGTAGTTAGGCCACC
ACTTCAAGAACTCTGTAGCACCGCCTACATACCTCGCTCTGCTAATCCTGTTACCAGTGGCTGCTGCCAG
TGGCGATAAGTCGTGTCTTACCGGGTTGGACTCAAGACGATAGTTACCGGATAAGGCGCAGCGGTCGGGC
TGAACGGGGGGTTCGTGCACACAGCCCAGCTTGGAGCGAACGACCTACACCGAACTGAGATACCTACAGC
GTGAGCTATGAGAAAGCGCCACGCTTCCCGAAGGGAGAAAGGCGGACAGGTATCCGGTAAGCGGCAGGGT
CGGAACAGGAGAGCGCACGAGGGAGCTTCCAGGGGGAAACGCCTGGTATCTTTATAGTCCTGTCGGGTTT
CGCCACCTCTGACTTGAGCGTCGATTTTTGTGATGCTCGTCAGGGGGGCGGAGCCTATGGAAAAACGCCA
GCAACGCGGCCTTTTTACGGTTCCTGGCCTTTTGCTGGCCTTTTGCTCACATGTTCTTTCCTGCGTTATC
CCCTGATTCTGTGGATAACCGTATTACCGCCTTTGAGTGAGCTGATACCGCTCGCCGCAGCCGAACGACC
GAGCGCAGCGAGTCAGTGAGCGAGGAAGCGGAAGAGCGCCTGATGCGGTATTTTCTCCTTACGCATCTGT
GCGGTATTTCACACCGCAATGGTGCACTCTCAGTACAATCTGCTCTGATGCCGCATAGTTAAGCCAGTAT
ACACTCCGCTATCGCTACGTGACTGGGTCATGGCTGCGCCCCGACACCCGCCAACACCCGCTGACGCGCC
CTGACGGGCTTGTCTGCTCCCGGCATCCGCTTACAGACAAGCTGTGACCGTCTCCGGGAGCTGCATGTGT
CAGAGGTTTTCACCGTCATCACCGAAACGCGCGAGGCAGCTGCGGTAAAGCTCATCAGCGTGGTCGTGAA
GCGATTCACAGATGTCTGCCTGTTCATCCGCGTCCAGCTCGTTGAGTTTCTCCAGAAGCGTTAATGTCTG
GCTTCTGATAAAGCGGGCCATGTTAAGGGCGGTTTTTTCCTGTTTGGTCACTGATGCCTCCGTGTAAGGG
GGATTTCTGTTCATGGGGGTAATGATACCGATGAAACGAGAGAGGATGCTCACGATACGGGTTACTGATG
ATGAACATGCCCGGTTACTGGAACGTTGTGAGGGTAAACAACTGGCGGTATGGATGCGGCGGGACCAGAG
AAAAATCACTCAGGGTCAATGCCAGCGCTTCGTTAATACAGATGTAGGTGTTCCACAGGGTAGCCAGCAG
CATCCTGCGATGCAGATCCGGAACATAATGGTGCAGGGCGCTGACTTCCGCGTTTCCAGACTTTACGAAA
CACGGAAACCGAAGACCATTCATGTTGTTGCTCAGGTCGCAGACGTTTTGCAGCAGCAGTCGCTTCACGT
TCGCTCGCGTATCGGTGATTCATTCTGCTAACCAGTAAGGCAACCCCGCCAGCCTAGCCGGGTCCTCAAC
GACAGGAGCACGATCATGCGCACCCGTGGGGCCGCCATGCCGGCGATAATGGCCTGCTTCTCGCCGAAAC
GTTTGGTGGCGGGACCAGTGACGAAGGCTTGAGCGAGGGCGTGCAAGATTCCGAATACCGCAAGCGACAG
GCCGATCATCGTCGCGCTCCAGCGAAAGCGGTCCTCGCCGAAAATGACCCAGAGCGCTGCCGGCACCTGT
CCTACGAGTTGCATGATAAAGAAGACAGTCATAAGTGCGGCGACGATAGTCATGTCCCGCGCCCACCGGA
AGGAGCTGACTGGGTTGAAGGCTCTCAAGGGCATCGGTCGAGATCCCGGTGCCTAATGAGTGAGCTAACT
TACATTAATTGCGTTGCGCTCACTGCCCGCTTTCCAGTCGGGAAACCTGTCGTGCCAGCTGCATTAATGA
ATCGGCCAACGCGCGGGGAGAGGCGGTTTGCGTATTGGGCGCCAGGGTGGTTTTTCTTTTCACCAGTGAG
ACGGGCAACAGCTGATT
Features (pLannotate 1.2.2; 19 found; start..end, strand, type, name):
    946..1023    -  promoter       lacI promoter: lacI
   1031..1310    -  CDS            TcR (fragment): tetracycline efflux protein; tet; confers resistance to tetracycline
   1332..1350    +  promoter       T7 promoter: promoter for bacteriophage T7 RNA polymerase
   1351..1375    +  protein_bind   lac operator: The lac repressor binds to the lac operator to inhibit transcription in E. coli. This inhibition can be relieved by adding lactose or isopropyl-β-D-thiogalactopyranoside (IPTG). lac repressor encoded by lacI
   1390..1412    +  RBS            RBS: efficient ribosome binding site from bacteriophage T7 gene 10 (Olins and Rangwala, 1989)
   1486..2052    +  CDS            RHOA (sequence partly withheld): RHOA_BOVIN - Also known as ARHA, RHO12. Experimental evidence at protein level: Swiss-Prot protein existence level 1. Small GTPase which cycles between an active GTP-bound and an inactive GDP-bound state. Mainly associated with cytoskeleton organization, in active state binds to a variety of effector proteins to regulate cellular responses such as cytoskeletal dynamics, cell migration and cell cycle. Regulates a signal transduction pathway linking plasma membrane receptors to the assembly of focal adhesions and actin stress fibers. Involved in a microtubule-dependent signal that is required fo
   2153..2170    +  CDS            9xHis (fragment): 9xHis affinity tag
   2180..2229    +  CDS            SET1 (fragment): solubility-enhancement tag derived from T7 phage gene 10B
   2237..2284    +  terminator     T7 terminator: transcription terminator for bacteriophage T7 RNA polymerase
   2321..2749    +  rep_origin     f1 ori (sequence partly withheld): f1 bacteriophage origin of replication; arrow indicates direction of (+) strand synthesis
   2802..2859    +  promoter       AmpR promoter (fragment): bla
   2868..3683    -  CDS            KanR: aminoglycoside phosphotransferase; aph(3')-Ia; confers resistance to kanamycin in bacteria or G418 (Geneticin®) in eukaryotes
   3805..4393    +  rep_origin     ori: high-copy-number ColE1/pMB1/pBR322/pUC origin of replication
   4579..4718    -  misc_feature   bom: basis of mobility region from pBR322
   4820..5011    -  CDS            rop: Rop protein, which maintains plasmids at low copy number; rop
   5028..5408    +  CDS            YPB1_ECOLX: Protein predicted: Swiss-Prot protein existence level 4. From Escherichia coli.
   5480..5771    -  CDS            TcR (fragment): tetracycline efflux protein; tet; confers resistance to tetracycline
   5786..5807    -  protein_bind   CAP binding site: CAP binding activates transcription in the presence of cAMP. E. coli catabolite activator protein
   5820..945     -  CDS            lacI (across the origin): lac repressor; lacI; The lac repressor binds to the lac operator to inhibit transcription in E. coli. This inhibition can be relieved by adding lactose or isopropyl-β-D-thiogalactopyranoside (IPTG).
