[The description below was written by a language model from this plasmid's Addgene catalogue record and pLannotate feature annotations shown in this document.]
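Description:
RHOAA-c035 is a bacterial expression plasmid built on the pNIC28-Bsa4 backbone, a pET-style vector designed for ligation-independent cloning, and it carries a wild-type fragment of the human small GTPase RHOA covering residues 1-184. It is maintained in E. coli through a ColE1/pMB1-family origin and selected with kanamycin via an aminoglycoside phosphotransferase gene. The catalogue lists it as high copy, although the feature table also shows the rop gene and the bom region typical of pBR322-derived pET backbones. An f1 origin is present as well, and the short tetracycline-resistance fragments are backbone remnants rather than functional markers.

Expression is driven by a T7 promoter followed by a lac operator and the strong phage T7 gene 10 ribosome binding site, with a T7 terminator downstream. The plasmid-borne lacI gene supplies repressor, so transcription is held off until induction with IPTG in a host that provides T7 RNA polymerase. According to the record, the RHOA fragment carries an N-terminal 6His tag followed by a TEV protease site, allowing metal-affinity purification and subsequent tag removal, and a C-terminal AviTag, which is a substrate for BirA-mediated site-specific biotinylation. Neither tag is annotated individually in the feature table. The automated annotation matched the coding region to the bovine RHOA entry, reflecting the similarity of the orthologues, whereas the depositor gives the species as human. The His-tag and SET1 fragments annotated downstream of the insert appear to be residual vector sequence. The construct is intended for production of recombinant RHOA protein, and the depositor notes that this protein can be biotinylated.
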