Addgene plasmid #205118: RHOAA-c035
Purpose: RHOA protein expression
Depositing lab: Paul Brennan. Depositing organization: University of Oxford.
Backbone
  Vector backbone: pNIC28-Bsa4
  Backbone size w/o insert (bp): 5354
  Vector type: Bacterial Expression
Growth in bacteria
  Bacterial resistance: Kanamycin, 50 μg/mL
  Growth temperature: 37°C
  Growth strain: DH5alpha
  Copy number: High Copy
Gene/Insert
  Gene/Insert name: RHOA (alt names: ARH12; ARHA)
  Species: H. sapiens (human)
  Mutation: WT
  Entrez Gene: RHOA (a.k.a. ARH12, ARHA, EDFAOB, RHO12, RHOH12)
  Tag / fusion protein: 6His-TEV (N terminal on insert); AviTag (C terminal on insert)
  Cloning method: Ligation Independent Cloning
Terms and licenses: Academic/Nonprofit Terms; Industry Terms: Not Available to Industry
Depositor comments: Encodes residues 1-184. Can be biotinylated.
How to cite: RHOAA-c035 was a gift from Paul Brennan (Addgene plasmid # 205118 ; http://n2t.net/addgene:205118 ; RRID:Addgene_205118)
