>Addgene plasmid #205118 | RHOAA-c035 | depositor partial sequence | sequence record 399322 | ORF of expressed gene of interest
ATGCACCATCATCATCATCATTCTTCTGGTGTAGATCTGGGTACCGAGAACCTGTACTTCCAATCC
[543 nt withheld, positions 67-609]
CGTCGCGGTAGCAGTAAAGGTGGATACGGCCTGAATGATATCTTTGAAGCGCAGAAGATTGAATGGCATG
AATGA
